Addgene plasmid #108960: pCAG-H2B-mRuby3-IRES-eGtACR1-ST
Purpose: Anion channelrhodopsin GtACR1 fused to ER export signal and targeted to the neuronal soma and proximal dendrites under the control of internal ribosome entry sequence
Depositing lab: Hillel Adesnik. Depositing organization: University of California, Berkeley. Publication: Precise multimodal optical control of neural ensemble activity. Mardinly AR, Oldenburg IA, Pegard NC, Sridharan S, Lyall EH, Chesnov K, Brohawn SG, Waller L, Adesnik H. Nat Neurosci. 2018 Apr 30. pii: 10.1038/s41593-018-0139-8. doi: 10.1038/s41593-018-0139-8. PubMed 29713079.
Backbone
  Vector backbone: pCAGGS
  Backbone size w/o insert (bp): 7599
  Total vector size (bp): 8736
  Vector type: Mammalian Expression
Growth in bacteria
  Bacterial resistance: Ampicillin, 100 μg/mL
  Growth temperature: 37°C
  Growth strain: DH5alpha
  Copy number: High Copy
Gene/Insert
  Gene/Insert name: eGtACR1-ST
  Species: M. musculus (mouse)
  Insert size (bp): 1137
  Cloning method: Ligation Independent Cloning
  Sequencing primers: 5′ Custom; 3′ WPRE_R
Terms and licenses: Academic/Nonprofit Terms; Industry Terms: Not Available to Industry
How to cite: pCAG-H2B-mRuby3-IRES-eGtACR1-ST was a gift from Hillel Adesnik (Addgene plasmid # 108960 ; http://n2t.net/addgene:108960 ; RRID:Addgene_108960)
