[The description below was written by a language model from this plasmid's Addgene catalogue record and pLannotate feature annotations shown in this document.]
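Description:
pCAG-H2B-mRuby3-IRES-eGtACR1-ST is a mammalian expression plasmid built on the pCAGGS backbone, about 8.7–8.8 kb (the catalogue total and the sequenced record differ slightly). It is propagated in E. coli as a high-copy plasmid through a ColE1/pUC-type origin and selected with ampicillin via the β-lactamase gene. An SV40 origin is also present in the backbone, along with lac regulatory remnants and a T3 promoter.

Expression is driven by the CAG promoter, composed of the CMV immediate-early enhancer, the chicken β-actin promoter and a chimeric β-actin/β-globin intron, giving strong constitutive transcription of a single bicistronic message. The first cistron encodes human histone H2B fused to the red fluorescent protein mRuby3, which labels the nuclei of expressing cells. An EMCV IRES then allows cap-independent translation of the second cistron, eGtACR1-ST: the anion-conducting channelrhodopsin GtACR1 fused to an ER export signal and a soma-targeting sequence. The feature table does not annotate the opsin itself, leaving a gap after the IRES, but it detects a Kcnb1 (Kv2.1 potassium channel) fragment at the end of this region. This fragment is consistent with the motif that restricts the protein to the neuronal soma and proximal dendrites. The catalogue's listing of mouse as the insert species likely reflects only this targeting portion or the intended host. A short chimeric intron, a WPRE and bGH and rabbit β-globin polyadenylation signals follow to enhance transcript stability and processing.

The construct is intended for light-driven silencing of neurons, with somatic restriction of the opsin supporting spatially precise optical control of neural ensembles and nuclear mRuby3 identifying expressing cells.
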