Features (pLannotate 1.2.2; 27 found; start..end, strand, type, name):
      1..380     +  enhancer       CMV enhancer: human cytomegalovirus immediate early enhancer
    382..659     +  promoter       chicken β-actin promoter: No description available
    660..1676    +  intron         chimeric intron: chimera between introns from chicken β-actin and rabbit β-globin
   1674..1730    +  CDS            HBB (fragment): HBB_LEPEU - Experimental evidence at protein level: Swiss-Prot protein existence level 1. Involved in oxygen transport from the lung to the various peripheral tissues. From Lepus europaeus (European hare).
   1730..1757    +  misc_feature   MCS (fragment): multiple cloning site
   1765..2142    +  CDS            H2B: human histone H2B; HIST1H2BJ
   2152..2862    +  CDS            mRuby3: mRuby3 is a basic (constitutively fluorescent) red fluorescent protein published in 2016, derived from Entacmaea quadricolor. It has low acid sensitivity.
   2897..3480    +  misc_feature   IRES2: internal ribosome entry site (IRES) of the encephalomyocarditis virus (EMCV)
   4422..4616    +  CDS            Kcnb1 (fragment): KCNB1_RAT - Experimental evidence at protein level: Swiss-Prot protein existence level 1. Voltage-gated potassium channel that mediates transmembrane potassium transport in excitable membranes, primarily in the brain, but also in the pancreas and cardiovascular system. Contributes to the regulation of the action potential (AP) repolarization, duration and frequency of repetitive AP firing in neurons, muscle cells and endocrine cells and plays a role in homeostatic attenuation of electrical excitability throughout the brain (PubMed:10024359, PubMed:10618149, PubMed:12451110, PubMed:17379638, Pu
   4662..4794    +  intron         chimeric intron: chimera between introns from human β-globin and immunoglobulin heavy chain genes
   4803..5391    +  misc_feature   WPRE: woodchuck hepatitis virus posttranscriptional regulatory element
   5395..5411    +  misc_feature   MCS (fragment): pUC18/19 multiple cloning site
   5424..5535    +  polyA_signal   bGH poly(A) signal: bovine growth hormone polyadenylation signal
   5631..5649    -  promoter       T3 promoter: promoter for bacteriophage T3 RNA polymerase
   5708..5782    +  CDS            HBB (fragment): HBB_PONPY - Experimental evidence at transcript level: Swiss-Prot protein existence level 2. Involved in oxygen transport from the lung to the various peripheral tissues. From Pongo pygmaeus (Bornean orangutan).
   5853..5908    +  polyA_signal   β-globin poly(A) signal: rabbit β-globin polyadenylation signal (Gil and Proudfoot, 1987)
   6293..6309    -  protein_bind   lac operator: The lac repressor binds to the lac operator to inhibit transcription in E. coli. This inhibition can be relieved by adding lactose or isopropyl-β-D-thiogalactopyranoside (IPTG). lac repressor encoded by lacI
   6317..6347    -  promoter       lac promoter: promoter for the E. coli lac operon
   6362..6383    -  protein_bind   CAP binding site: CAP binding activates transcription in the presence of cAMP. E. coli catabolite activator protein
   6396..6435    -  CDS            lacI (fragment): lac repressor; lacI; The lac repressor binds to the lac operator to inhibit transcription in E. coli. This inhibition can be relieved by adding lactose or isopropyl-β-D-thiogalactopyranoside (IPTG).
   6442..6464    +  promoter       SV40 promoter (fragment): SV40 enhancer and early promoter
   6488..6623    +  rep_origin     SV40 ori: SV40 origin of replication
   6643..6777    +  polyA_signal   SV40 poly(A) signal: SV40 polyadenylation signal
   6779..6833    -  CDS            lacI (fragment): lac repressor; lacI; The lac repressor binds to the lac operator to inhibit transcription in E. coli. This inhibition can be relieved by adding lactose or isopropyl-β-D-thiogalactopyranoside (IPTG).
   7016..7604    -  rep_origin     ori: high-copy-number ColE1/pMB1/pBR322/pUC origin of replication
   7775..8635    -  CDS            AmpR: β-lactamase; bla; confers resistance to ampicillin, carbenicillin, and related antibiotics
   8636..8740    -  promoter       AmpR promoter: bla
>Addgene plasmid #108960 | pCAG-H2B-mRuby3-IRES-eGtACR1-ST | addgene full sequence | sequence record 210123 | Addgene NGS Result
GACATTGATTATTGACTAGTTATTAATAGTAATCAATTACGGGGTCATTAGTTCATAGCCCATATATGGA
GTTCCGCGTTACATAACTTACGGTAAATGGCCCGCCTGGCTGACCGCCCAACGACCCCCGCCCATTGACG
TCAATAATGACGTATGTTCCCATAGTAACGCCAATAGGGACTTTCCATTGACGTCAATGGGTGGAGTATT
TACGGTAAACTGCCCACTTGGCAGTACATCAAGTGTATCATATGCCAAGTACGCCCCCTATTGACGTCAA
TGACGGTAAATGGCCCGCCTGGCATTATGCCCAGTACATGACCTTATGGGACTTTCCTACTTGGCAGTAC
ATCTACGTATTAGTCATCGCTATTACCATGGTCGAGGTGAGCCCCACGTTCTGCTTCACTCTCCCCATCT
CCCCCCCCTCCCCACCCCCAATTTTGTATTTATTTATTTTTTAATTATTTTGTGCAGCGATGGGGGCGGG
GGGGGGGGGGGGCGCGCGCCNGGGGGGGGCGGGGCGGGGCGAGGGGCGGGGCGGGGCGAGGCGGAGAGGT
GCGGCGGCAGCCAATCAGAGCGGCGCGCTCCGAAAGTTTCCTTTTATGGCGAGGCGGCGGCGGCGGCGGC
CCTATAAAAAGCGAAGCGCGCGGCGGGCGGGAGTCGCTGCGCGCTGCCTTCGCCCCGTGCCCCGCTCCGC
CGCCGCCTCGCGCCGCCCGCCCCGGCTCTGACTGACCGCGTTACTCCCACAGGTGAGCGGGCGGGACGGC
CCTTCTCCTCCGGGCTGTAATTAGCGCTTGGTTTAATGACGGCTTGTTTCTTTTCTGTGGCTGCGTGAAA
GCCTTGAGGGGCTCCGGGAGGGCCCTTTGTGCGGGGGGAGCGGCTCGGGGGGTGCGTGCGTGTGTGTGTG
CGTGGGGAGCGCCGCGTGCGGCTCCGCGCTGCCCGGCGGCTGTGAGCGCTGCGGGCGCGGCGCGGGGCTT
TGTGCGCTCCGCAGTGTGCGCGAGGGGAGCGCGGCCGGGGGCGGTGCCCCGCGGTGCGGGGGGGGCTGCG
AGGGGAACAAAGGCTGCGTGCGGGGTGTGTGCGTGGGGGGGTGAGCAGGGGGTGTGGGCGCGTCGGTCGG
GCTGCAACCCCCCCTGCACCCCCCTCCCCGAGTTGCTGAGCACGGCCCGGCTTCGGGTGCGGGGCTCCGT
ACGGGGCGTGGCGCGGGGCTCGCCGTGCCGGGCGGGGGGKGGCGGCAGGTGGGGGTGCCGGGCGGGGCGG
GGCCGCCTCGGGCCGGGGAGGGCTCGGGGGAGGGGCGCGGCGGCCCCCGGAGCGCCGGCGGCTGTCGAGG
CGCGGCGAGCCGCAGCCATTGCCTTTTATGGTAATCGTGCGAGAGGGCGCAGGGACTTCCTTTGTCCCAA
ATCTGTGCGGAGCCGAAATCTGGGAGGCGCCGCCGCACCCCCTCTAGCGGGCGCGGGGCGAAGCGGTGCG
GCGCCGGCAGGAAGGAAATGGGCGGGGAGGGCCTTCGTGCGTCGCCGCGCCGCCGTCCCCTTCTCCCTCT
CCAGCCTCGGGGCTGTCCGCGGGGGGACGGCTGCCTTCGGGGGGGACGGGGCAGGGCGGGGTTCGGCTTC
TGGCGTGTGACCGGCGGCTCTAGAGCCTCTGCTAACCATGTTCATGCCTTCTTCTTTTTCCTACAGCTCC
TGGGCAACGTGCTGGTTATTGTGCTGTCTCATCATTTTGGCAAAGAATTCGGTACCGCGGGCCCGGGATC
CACCGGTAGCGGCCATGCCAGAGCCAGCGAAGTCTGCTCCCGCCCCGAAAAAGGGCTCCAAGAAGGCGGT
GACTAAGGCGCAGAAGAAAGGCGGCAAGAAGCGCAAGCGCAGCCGCAAGGAGAGCTATTCCATCTATGTG
TACAAGGTTCTGAAGCAGGTCCACCCTGACACCGGCATTTCGTCCAAGGCCATGGGCATCATGAATTCGT
TTGTGAACGACATTTTCGAGCGCATCGCAGGTGAGGCTTCCCGCCTGGCGCATTACAACAAGCGCTCGAC
CATCACCTCCAGGGAGATCCAGACGGCCGTGCGCCTGCTGCTGCCTGGGGAGTTGGCCAAGCACGCCGTG
TCCGAGGGTACTAAGGCCATCACCAAGTACACCAGCGCTAAGGCGGCCGCTATGGTGTCTAAGGGCGAAG
AGCTGATCAAGGAAAATATGCGTATGAAGGTGGTCATGGAAGGTTCGGTCAACGGCCACCAATTCAAATG
CACAGGTGAAGGAGAAGGCAGACCGTACGAGGGAGTGCAAACCATGAGGATCAAAGTCATCGAGGGAGGA
CCCCTGCCATTTGCCTTTGACATTCTTGCCACGTCGTTCATGTATGGCAGCCGTACCTTTATCAAGTACC
CGGCCGACATCCCTGATTTCTTTAAACAGTCCTTTCCTGAGGGTTTTACTTGGGAAAGAGTTACGAGATA
CGAAGATGGTGGAGTCGTCACCGTCACGCAGGACACCAGCCTTGAGGATGGCGAGCTCGTCTACAACGTC
AAGGTCAGAGGGGTAAACTTTCCCTCCAATGGTCCCGTGATGCAGAAGAAGACCAAGGGTTGGGAGCCTA
ATACAGAGATGATGTATCCAGCAGATGGTGGTCTGAGAGGATACACTGACATCGCACTGAAAGTTGATGG
TGGTGGCCATCTGCACTGCAACTTCGTGACAACTTACAGGTCAAAAAAGACCGTCGGGAACATCAAGATG
CCCGGTGTCCATGCCGTTGATCACCGCCTGGAAAGGATCGAGGAGAGTGACAATGAAACCTACGTAGTGC
AAAGAGAAGTGGCAGTTGCCAAATACAGCAACCTTGGTGGTGGCATGGACGAGCTGTACAAGTGAATTCC
TCGACTAGAATTGGGCCCGGGATCCGCCCCTCTCCCTCCCCCCCCCCTAACGTTACTGGCCGAAGCCGCT
TGGAATAAGGCCGGTGTGCGTTTGTCTATATGTTATTTTCCACCATATTGCCGTCTTTTGGCAATGTGAG
GGCCCGGAAACCTGGCCCTGTCTTCTTGACGAGCATTCCTAGGGGTCTTTCCCCTCTCGCCAAAGGAATG
CAAGGTCTGTTGAATGTCGTGAAGGAAGCAGTTCCTCTGGAAGCTTCTTGAAGACAAACAACGTCTGTAG
CGACCCTTTGCAGGCAGCGGAACCCCCCACCTGGCGACAGGTGCCTCTGCGGCCAAAAGCCACGTGTATA
AGATACACCTGCAAAGGCGGCACAACCCCAGTGCCACGTTGTGAGTTGGATAGTTGTGGAAAGAGTCAAA
TGGCTCTCCTCAAGCGTATTCAACAAGGGGCTGAAGGATGCCCAGAAGGTACCCCATTGTATGGGATCTG
ATCTGGGGCCTCGGTACACATGCTTTACATGTGTTTAGTCGAGGTTAAAAAAACGTCTAGGCCCCCCGAA
CCACGGGGACGTGGTTTTCCTTTGAAAAACACGATGATAATATGGCCACAGCTTGTCCACCATGCTCGAG
TCCATGAGCAGCATCACCTGTGATCCCGCCATCTACGGCGAATGGAGCAGGGAGAACCAGTTCTGCGTGG
AGAAGAGCCTGATCACCCTGGACGGCATCAAGTACGTCCAGCTGGTGATGGCCGTCGTGAGCGCCTGTCA
GGTGTTCTTCATGGTGACCAGAGCCCCCAAGGTGCCCTGGGAAGCCATCTACCTGCCCACCACCGAGATG
ATCACCTATTCCCTGGCCTTCACCGGAAACGGCTACATCAGAGTGGCCAATGGCAAGTACCTGCCCTGGG
CCAGAATGGCCAGCTGGCTGTGCACCTGCCCTATCATGCTGGGCCTGGTGAGCAATATGGCCCTCGTGAA
GTACAAGAGCATCCCCCTCAACCCTATGATGATCGCCGCCTCCAGCATCTGCACCGTGTTCGGCATCACC
GCCTCCGTGGTGCTAGACCCGCTGCACGTGTGGCTGTACTGTTTCATCAGCAGCATCTTCTTCATCTTCG
AGATGGTGGTGGCCTTCGCCATTTTCGCCATTACCATCCACGATTTCCAGACCATCGGCTCCCCCATGTC
CCTGAAGGTGGTGGAGAGGCTGAAGCTGATGAGGATCGTGTTCTACGTGAGCTGGATGGCCTACCCTATC
CTGTGGAGCTTCTCCAGCACCGGCGCCTGCATCATGAGCGAGAACACCAGCAGCGTGCTGTACCTGCTGG
GCGACGCTCTGTGCAAGAACACCTACGGCATCCTGCTGTGGGCTACAACCTGGGGCCTGCTGAACGGCAA
GTGGGACAGGGATTACGTGAAGGGCAGGAACGTGGACGGCACCCTGATGCCTGAGTACGAGCAGGACCTG
GAGAAGGGCAACACCGAGAGGTACGAGGACGCCAGAGCCGGCGAGACCGCACCGGTAGATTACAAAGACG
ATGACGATAAGCAGTCCCAGCCCATCCTCAACACCAAGGAGATGGCCCCGCAGAGCAAGCCTCCAGAGGA
GCTGGAGATGAGCAGCATGCCCAGCCCCGTGGCCCCTCTGCCCGCACGCACGGAGGGCGTCATCGACATG
CGGAGCATGTCCAGCATTGACAGCTTCATCAGCTGTGCCACGGACTTCCCTGAAGCCACCAGATTCTTCT
GCTACGAGAACGAGGTGTGAGGCGCGCCCTCGAGGCCGCAGGTAAGTATCAAGGTTACAAGACAGGTTTA
AGGAGACCAATAGAAACTGGGCTTGTCGAGACAGAGAAGACTCTTGCGTTTCTGATAGGCACCTATTGGT
CTTACTGACATCCACTTTGCCTTTCTCTCCACAGGTGTCGACAATCAACCTCTGGATTACAAAATTTGTG
AAAGATTGACTGGTATTCTTAACTATGTTGCTCCTTTTACGCTATGTGGATACGCTGCTTTAATGCCTTT
GTATCATGCTATTGCTTCCCGTATGGCTTTCATTTTCTCCTCCTTGTATAAATCCTGGTTGCTGTCTCTT
TATGAGGAGTTGTGGCCCGTTGTCAGGCAACGTGGCGTGGTGTGCACTGTGTTTGCTGACGCAACCCCCA
CTGGTTGGGGCATTGCCACCACCTGTCAGCTCCTTTCCGGGACTTTCGCTTTCCCCCTCCCTATTGCCAC
GGCGGAACTCATCGCCGCCTGCCTTGCCCGCTGCTGGACAGGGGCTCGGCTGTTGGGCACTGACAATTCC
GTGGTGTTGTCGGGGAAGCTGACGTCCTTTCCATGGCTGCTCGCCTGTGTTGCCACCTGGATTCTGCGCG
GGACGTCCTTCTGCTACGTCCCTTCGGCCCTCAATCCAGCGGACCTTCCTTCCCGCGGCCTGCTGCCGGC
TCTGCGGCCTCTTCCGCGTCTTCGCCTTCGCCCTCAGACGAGTCGGATCTCCCTTTGGGCCGCCTCCCCG
CCTGGAATTCGAGCTCGGTACGATCAGCCTCGACTGTGCCTTCTAGTTGCCAGCCATCTGTTGTTTGCCC
CTCCCCCGTGCCTTCCTTGACCCTGGAAGGTGCCACTCCCACTGTCCTTTCCTAATAAAATGAGGAAATT
GCATCGCATTGTCTGAGTAGGTGTCATTCTATTCTGGGGGGTGGGGTGGGGCAGGACAGCAAGGGGGAGG
ATTGGGAAGACAATAGCCCAGCTTTTGTTCCCTTTAGTGAGGGTTAATTGCGCGCTTGGCGTAATCATGG
TCATAGCTGTTTCCTGTGTGAAATTGTTATCCGCTAATTCACTCCTCAGGTGCAGGCTGCCTATCAGAAG
GTGGTGGCTGGTGTGGCCAATGCCCTGGCTCACAAATACCACTGAGATCTTTTTCCCTCTGCCAAAAATT
ATGGGGACATCATGAAGCCCCTTGAGCATCTGACTTCTGGCTAATAAAGGAAATTTATTTTCATTGCAAT
AGTGTGTTGGAATTTTTTGTGTCTCTCACTCGGAAGGACATATGGGAGGGCAAATCATTTAAAACATCAG
AATGAGTATTTGGTTTAGAGTTTGGCAACATATGCCCATATGCTGGCTGCCATGAACAAAGGTTGGCTAT
AAAGAGGTCATCAGTATATGAAACAGCCCCCTGCTGTCCATTCCTTATTCCATAGAAAAGCCTTGACTTG
AGGTTAGATTTTTTTTATATTTTGTTTTGTGTTATTTTTTTCTTTAACATCCCTAAAATTTTCCTTACAT
GTTTTACTAGCCAGATTTTTCCTCCTCTCCTGACTACTCCCAGTCATAGCTGTCCCTCTTCTCTTATGGA
GATCCCTCGACCTGCAGCCCAAGCTTGGCGTAATCATGGTCATAGCTGTTTCCTGTGTGAAATTGTTATC
CGCTCACAATTCCACACAACATACGAGCCGGAAGCATAAAGTGTAAAGCCTGGGGTGCCTAATGAGTGAG
CTAACTCACATTAATTGCGTTGCGCTCACTGCCCGCTTTCCAGTCGGGAAACCTGTCGTGCCAGCGGATC
CGCATCTCAATTAGTCAGCAACCATAGTCCCGCCCCTAACTCCGCCCATCCCGCCCCTAACTCCGCCCAG
TTCCGCCCATTCTCCGCCCCATGGCTGACTAATTTTTTTTATTTATGCAGAGGCCGAGGCCGCCTCGGCC
TCTGAGCTATTCCAGAAGTAGTGAGGAGGCTTTTTTGGAGGCCTAGGCTTTTGCAAAAAGCTAACTTGTT
TATTGCAGCTTATAATGGTTACAAATAAAGCAATAGCATCACAAATTTCACAAATAAAGCATTTTTTTCA
CTGCATTCTAGTTGTGGTTTGTCCAAACTCATCAATGTATCTTATCATGTCTGGATCCGCTGCATTAATG
AATCGGCCAACGCGCGGGGAGAGGCGGTTTGCGTATTGGGCGCTCTTCCGCTTCCTCGCTCACTGACTCG
CTGCGCTCGGTCGTTCGGCTGCGGCGAGCGGTATCAGCTCACTCAAAGGCGGTAATACGGTTATCCACAG
AATCAGGGGATAACGCAGGAAAGAACATGTGAGCAAAAGGCCAGCAAAAGGCCAGGAACCGTAAAAAGGC
CGCGTTGCTGGCGTTTTTCCATAGGCTCCGCCCCCCTGACGAGCATCACAAAAATCGACGCTCAAGTCAG
AGGTGGCGAAACCCGACAGGACTATAAAGATACCAGGCGTTTCCCCCTGGAAGCTCCCTCGTGCGCTCTC
CTGTTCCGACCCTGCCGCTTACCGGATACCTGTCCGCCTTTCTCCCTTCGGGAAGCGTGGCGCTTTCTCA
TAGCTCACGCTGTAGGTATCTCAGTTCGGTGTAGGTCGTTCGCTCCAAGCTGGGCTGTGTGCACGAACCC
CCCGTTCAGCCCGACCGCTGCGCCTTATCCGGTAACTATCGTCTTGAGTCCAACCCGGTAAGACACGACT
TATCGCCACTGGCAGCAGCCACTGGTAACAGGATTAGCAGAGCGAGGTATGTAGGCGGTGCTACAGAGTT
CTTGAAGTGGTGGCCTAACTACGGCTACACTAGAAGAACAGTATTTGGTATCTGCGCTCTGCTGAAGCCA
GTTACCTTCGGAAAAAGAGTTGGTAGCTCTTGATCCGGCAAACAAACCACCGCTGGTAGCGGTGGTTTTT
TTGTTTGCAAGCAGCAGATTACGCGCAGAAAAAAAGGATCTCAAGAAGATCCTTTGATCTTTTCTACGGG
GTCTGACGCTCAGTGGAACGAAAACTCACGTTAAGGGATTTTGGTCATGAGATTATCAAAAAGGATCTTC
ACCTAGATCCTTTTAAATTAAAAATGAAGTTTTAAATCAATCTAAAGTATATATGAGTAAACTTGGTCTG
ACAGTTACCAATGCTTAATCAGTGAGGCACCTATCTCAGCGATCTGTCTATTTCGTTCATCCATAGTTGC
CTGACTCCCCGTCGTGTAGATAACTACGATACGGGAGGGCTTACCATCTGGCCCCAGTGCTGCAATGATA
CCGCGAGACCCACGCTCACCGGCTCCAGATTTATCAGCAATAAACCAGCCAGCCGGAAGGGCCGAGCGCA
GAAGTGGTCCTGCAACTTTATCCGCCTCCATCCAGTCTATTAATTGTTGCCGGGAAGCTAGAGTAAGTAG
TTCGCCAGTTAATAGTTTGCGCAACGTTGTTGCCATTGCTACAGGCATCGTGGTGTCACGCTCGTCGTTT
GGTATGGCTTCATTCAGCTCCGGTTCCCAACGATCAAGGCGAGTTACATGATCCCCCATGTTGTGCAAAA
AAGCGGTTAGCTCCTTCGGTCCTCCGATCGTTGTCAGAAGTAAGTTGGCCGCAGTGTTATCACTCATGGT
TATGGCAGCACTGCATAATTCTCTTACTGTCATGCCATCCGTAAGATGCTTTTCTGTGACTGGTGAGTAC
TCAACCAAGTCATTCTGAGAATAGTGTATGCGGCGACCGAGTTGCTCTTGCCCGGCGTCAATACGGGATA
ATACCGCGCCACATAGCAGAACTTTAAAAGTGCTCATCATTGGAAAACGTTCTTCGGGGCGAAAACTCTC
AAGGATCTTACCGCTGTTGAGATCCAGTTCGATGTAACCCACTCGTGCACCCAACTGATCTTCAGCATCT
TTTACTTTCACCAGCGTTTCTGGGTGAGCAAAAACAGGAAGGCAAAATGCCGCAAAAAAGGGAATAAGGG
CGACACGGAAATGTTGAATACTCATACTCTTCCTTTTTCAATATTATTGAAGCATTTATCAGGGTTATTG
TCTCATGAGCGGATACATATTTGAATGTATTTAGAAAAATAAACAAATAGGGGTTCCGCGCACATTTCCC
CGAAAAGTGCCACCTGGGTC
