>Addgene plasmid #108960 | pCAG-H2B-mRuby3-IRES-eGtACR1-ST | depositor partial sequence | sequence record 211252 | pCAG-H2B-mRuby3-IRES-eGtACR1-ST sequence 2875 bps
ATGCCAGAGCCAGCGAAGTCTGCTCCCGCCCCGAAAAAGGGCTCCAAGAAGGCGGTGACTAAGGCGCAGA
AGAAAGGCGGCAAGAAGCGCAAGCGCAGCCGCAAGGAGAGCTATTCCATCTATGTGTACAAGGTTCTGAA
GCAGGTCCACCCTGACACCGGCATTTCGTCCAAGGCCATGGGCATCATGAATTCGTTTGTGAACGACATT
TTCGAGCGCATCGCAGGTGAGGCTTCCCGCCTGGCGCATTACAACAAGCGCTCGACCATCACCTCCAGGG
AGATCCAGACGGCCGTGCGCCTGCTGCTGCCTGGGGAGTTGGCCAAGCACGCCGTGTCCGAGGGTACTAA
GGCCATCACCAAGTACACCAGCGCTAAGGCGGCCGCTATGGTGTCTAAGGGCGAAGAGCTGATCAAGGAA
AATATGCGTATGAAGGTGGTCATGGAAGGTTCGGTCAACGGCCACCAATTCAAATGCACAGGTGAAGGAG
AAGGCAGACCGTACGAGGGAGTGCAAACCATGAGGATCAAAGTCATCGAGGGAGGACCCCTGCCATTTGC
CTTTGACATTCTTGCCACGTCGTTCATGTATGGCAGCCGTACCTTTATCAAGTACCCGGCCGACATCCCT
GATTTCTTTAAACAGTCCTTTCCTGAGGGTTTTACTTGGGAAAGAGTTACGAGATACGAAGATGGTGGAG
TCGTCACCGTCACGCAGGACACCAGCCTTGAGGATGGCGAGCTCGTCTACAACGTCAAGGTCAGAGGGGT
AAACTTTCCCTCCAATGGTCCCGTGATGCAGAAGAAGACCAAGGGTTGGGAGCCTAATACAGAGATGATG
TATCCAGCAGATGGTGGTCTGAGAGGATACACTGACATCGCACTGAAAGTTGATGGTGGTGGCCATCTGC
ACTGCAACTTCGTGACAACTTACAGGTCAAAAAAGACCGTCGGGAACATCAAGATGCCCGGTGTCCATGC
CGTTGATCACCGCCTGGAAAGGATCGAGGAGAGTGACAATGAAACCTACGTAGTGCAAAGAGAAGTGGCA
GTTGCCAAATACAGCAACCTTGGTGGTGGCATGGACGAGCTGTACAAGTGAATTCCTCGACTAGAATTGG
GCCCGGGATCCGCCCCTCTCCCTCCCCCCCCCCTAACGTTACTGGCCGAAGCCGCTTGGAATAAGGCCGG
TGTGCGTTTGTCTATATGTTATTTTCCACCATATTGCCGTCTTTTGGCAATGTGAGGGCCCGGAAACCTG
GCCCTGTCTTCTTGACGAGCATTCCTAGGGGTCTTTCCCCTCTCGCCAAAGGAATGCAAGGTCTGTTGAA
TGTCGTGAAGGAAGCAGTTCCTCTGGAAGCTTCTTGAAGACAAACAACGTCTGTAGCGACCCTTTGCAGG
CAGCGGAACCCCCCACCTGGCGACAGGTGCCTCTGCGGCCAAAAGCCACGTGTATAAGATACACCTGCAA
AGGCGGCACAACCCCAGTGCCACGTTGTGAGTTGGATAGTTGTGGAAAGAGTCAAATGGCTCTCCTCAAG
CGTATTCAACAAGGGGCTGAAGGATGCCCAGAAGGTACCCCATTGTATGGGATCTGATCTGGGGCCTCGG
TACACATGCTTTACATGTGTTTAGTCGAGGTTAAAAAACGTCTAGGCCCCCCGAACCACGGGGACGTGGT
TTTCCTTTGAAAAACACGATGATAATATGGCCACAGCTTGTCCACCATGCTCGAGTCCATGAGCAGCATC
ACCTGTGATCCCGCCATCTACGGCGAATGGAGCAGGGAGAACCAGTTCTGCGTGGAGAAGAGCCTGATCA
CCCTGGACGGCATCAAGTACGTCCAGCTGGTGATGGCCGTCGTGAGCGCCTGTCAGGTGTTCTTCATGGT
GACCAGAGCCCCCAAGGTGCCCTGGGAAGCCATCTACCTGCCCACCACCGAGATGATCACCTATTCCCTG
GCCTTCACCGGAAACGGCTACATCAGAGTGGCCAATGGCAAGTACCTGCCCTGGGCCAGAATGGCCAGCT
GGCTGTGCACCTGCCCTATCATGCTGGGCCTGGTGAGCAATATGGCCCTCGTGAAGTACAAGAGCATCCC
CCTCAACCCTATGATGATCGCCGCCTCCAGCATCTGCACCGTGTTCGGCATCACCGCCTCCGTGGTGCTA
GACCCGCTGCACGTGTGGCTGTACTGTTTCATCAGCAGCATCTTCTTCATCTTCGAGATGGTGGTGGCCT
TCGCCATTTTCGCCATTACCATCCACGATTTCCAGACCATCGGCTCCCCCATGTCCCTGAAGGTGGTGGA
GAGGCTGAAGCTGATGAGGATCGTGTTCTACGTGAGCTGGATGGCCTACCCTATCCTGTGGAGCTTCTCC
AGCACCGGCGCCTGCATCATGAGCGAGAACACCAGCAGCGTGCTGTACCTGCTGGGCGACGCTCTGTGCA
AGAACACCTACGGCATCCTGCTGTGGGCTACAACCTGGGGCCTGCTGAACGGCAAGTGGGACAGGGATTA
CGTGAAGGGCAGGAACGTGGACGGCACCCTGATGCCTGAGTACGAGCAGGACCTGGAGAAGGGCAACACC
GAGAGGTACGAGGACGCCAGAGCCGGCGAGACCGCACCGGTAGATTACAAAGACGATGACGATAAGCAGT
CCCAGCCCATCCTCAACACCAAGGAGATGGCCCCGCAGAGCAAGCCTCCAGAGGAGCTGGAGATGAGCAG
CATGCCCAGCCCCGTGGCCCCTCTGCCCGCACGCACGGAGGGCGTCATCGACATGCGGAGCATGTCCAGC
ATTGACAGCTTCATCAGCTGTGCCACGGACTTCCCTGAAGCCACCAGATTCTTCTGCTACGAGAACGAGG
TGTGA
